>Addgene plasmid #168378 | pTL317 | addgene full sequence | sequence record 349606 | Addgene NGS Result
CGGTGCGGGCCTCTTCGCTATTACGCCAGATCCTTTTGTTGTTTCCGGGTGTACAATATGGACTTCCTCT
TTTCTGGCAACCAAACCCATACATCGGGATTCCTATAATACCTTCGTTGGTCTCCCTAACATGTAGGTGG
CGGAGGGGAGATATACAATAGAACAGATACCAGACAAGACATAATGGGCTAAACAAGACTACACCAATTA
CACTGCCTCATTGATGGTGGTACATAACGAACTAATACTGTAGCCCTAGACTTGATAGCCATCATCATAT
CGAAGTTTCACTACCCTTTTTCCATTTGCCATCTATTGAAGTAATAATAGGCGCATGCAACTTCTTTTCT
TTTTTTTTCTTTTCTCTCTCCCCCGTTGTTGTCTCACCATATCCGCAATGACAAAAAAATGATGGAAGAC
ACTAAAGGAAAAAATTAACGACAAAGACAGCACCAACAGATGTCGTTGTTCCAGAGCTGATGAGGGGTAT
CTCGAAGCACACGAAACTTTTTCCTTCCTTCATTCACGCACACTACTCTCTAATGAGCAACGGTATACGG
CCTTCCTTCCAGTTACTTGAATTTGAAATAAAAAAAAGTTTGCTGTCTTGCTATCAAGTATAAATAGACC
TGCAATTATTAATCTTTTGTTTCCTCGTCATTGTTCTCGTTCCCTTTCTTCCTTGTTTCTTTTTCTGCAC
AATATTTCAAGCTATACCAAGCATACAATCAACTCCAAGCTTGAAGCAAGCCTCCTGAAAGATGAAGCTA
CTGTCTTCTATCGAACAAGCATGCGATATTTGCCGACTTAAAAAGCTCAAGTGCTCCAAAGAAAAACCGA
AGTGCGCCAAGTGTCTGAAGAACAACTGGGAGTGTCGCTACTCTCCCAAAACCAAAAGGTCTCCGCTGAC
TAGGGCACATCTGACAGAAGTGGAATCAAGGCTAGAAAGACTGGAACAGCTATTTCTACTGATTTTTCCT
CGAGAAGACCTTGACATGATTTTGAAAATGGATTCTTTACAGGATATAAAAGCATTGTTAACAGGATTAT
TTGTACAAGATAATGTGAATAAAGATGCCGTCACAGATAGATTGGCTTCAGTGGAGACTGATATGCCTCT
AACATTGAGACAGCATAGAATAAGTGCGACATCATCATCGGAAGAGAGTAGTAACAAAGGTCAAAGACAG
TTGACTGTATCGCCGGAATTTGTAATACGACTCACTATAGGGCGAGCCGCCATCATGGAGGAGCAGAAGC
TGATCTCAGAGGAGGACCTGCATATGGCCATGGAGGCCGAATTCCCGGAAGAAGTGGTGATGCGCGTGTA
TATGCATTGCGAAGGCTGCGCCCGCAAAGTGCGCAAAATCCTGAAAGGCTTCGATGGCGTGGAAGATGTG
ATCGCCGATAGCAAAGCCCACAAGGTGCTGGTGAAAGGCAAAAAAGCCGCCGCCGATCCGATGAAAGTGG
TGGAACGCGTGCAGAAGAAAACTGGTCGCAAGGTGGAACTGCTGAGCCCTATGCCTCCGCCGCCGGAGGA
GAAAAAAGAAGAAGAAAAGAAAGGATCCGTCGACCTGCAGCGGCCGCATAACTAGCATAACCCCTTGGGG
CCTCTAAACGGGTCTTGAGGGGTTTTTTGCGCGCTTGCAGCCAAGCTAATTCCGGGCGAATTTCTTATGA
TTTATGATTTTTATTATTAAATAAGTTATAAAAAAAATAAGTGTATACAAATTTTAAAGTGACTCTTAGG
TTTTAAAACGAAAATTCTTATTCTTGAGTAACTCTTTCCTGTAGGTCAGGTTGCTTTCTCAGGTATAGCA
TGAGGTCGCTCTTATTGACCACACCTCTACCGGCATGCAAGCTTGGCGTAATCATGGTCATAGCTGTTTC
CTGTGTGAAATTGTTATCCGCTCACAATTCCACACAACATACGAGCCGGAAGCATAAAGTGTAAAGCCTG
GGGTGCCTAATGAGTGAGCTAACTCACATTAATTGCGTTGCGCTCACTGCCCGCTTTCCAGTCGGGAAAC
CTGTCGTGCCAGCTGCATTAATGAATCGGCCAACGCGCGGGGAGAGGCGGTTTGCGTATTGGGCGCTCTT
CCGCTTCCTCGCTCACTGACTCGCTGCGCTCGGTCGTTCGGCTGCGGCGAGCGGTATCAGCTCACTCAAA
GGCGGTAATACGGTTATCCACAGAATCAGGGGATAACGCAGGAAAGAACATGTGAGCAAAAGGCCAGCAA
AAGGCCAGGAACCGTAAAAAGGCCGCGTTGCTGGCGTTTTTCCATAGGCTCCGCCCCCCTGACGAGCATC
ACAAAAATCGACGCTCAAGTCAGAGGTGGCGAAACCCGACAGGACTATAAAGATACCAGGCGTTTCCCCC
TGGAAGCTCCCTCGTGCGCTCTCCTGTTCCGACCCTGCCGCTTACCGGATACCTGTCCGCCTTTCTCCCT
TCGGGAAGCGTGGCGCTTTCTCATAGCTCACGCTGTAGGTATCTCAGTTCGGTGTAGGTCGTTCGCTCCA
AGCTGGGCTGTGTGCACGAACCCCCCGTTCAGCCCGACCGCTGCGCCTTATCCGGTAACTATCGTCTTGA
GTCCAACCCGGTAAGACACGACTTATCGCCACTGGCAGCAGCCACTGGTAACAGGATTAGCAGAGCGAGG
TATGTAGGCGGTGCTACAGAGTTCTTGAAGTGGTGGCCTAACTACGGCTACACTAGAAGAACAGTATTTG
GTATCTGCGCTCTGCTGAAGCCAGTTACCTTCGGAAAAAGAGTTGGTAGCTCTTGATCCGGCAAACAAAC
CACCGCTGGTAGCGGTGGTTTTTTTGTTTGCAAGCAGCAGATTACGCGCAGAAAAAAAGGATCTCAAGAA
GATCCTTTGATCTTTTCTACGGGGTCTGACGCTCAGTGGAACGAAAACTCACGTTAAGGGATTTTGGTCA
TGAGATTATCAAAAAGGATCTTCACCTAGATCCTTTTAAATTAAAAATGAAGTTTTAAATCAATCTAAAG
TATATATGAGTAACCTGAGGCTATGGCAGGGCCTGCCGCCCCGACGTTGGCTGCGAGCCCTGGGCCTTCA
CCCGAACTTGGGGGGTGGGGTGGGGAAAAGGAAGAAACGCGGGCGTATTGGCCCCAATGGGGTCTCGGTG
GGGTATCGACAGAGTGCCAGCCCTGGGACCGAACCCCGCGTTTATGAACAAACGACCCAACACCGTGCGT
TTTATTCTGTCTTTTTATTGCCGTCATAGCGCGGGTTCCTTCCGGTATTGTCTCCTTCCGTGTTTCAGTT
AGCCTCCCCCTAGGGTGGGCGAAGAACTCCAGCATGAGATCCCCGCGCTGGAGGATCATCCAGCCGGCGT
CCCGGAAAACGATTCCGAAGCCCAACCTTTCATAGAAGGCGGCGGTGGAATCGAAATCTCGTGATGGCAG
GTTGGGCGTCGCTTGGTCGGTCATTTCGAACCCCAGAGTCCCGCTCAGAAGAACTCGTCAAGAAGGCGAT
AGAAGGCGATGCGCTGCGAATCGGGAGCGGCGATACCGTAAAGCACGAGGAAGCGGTCAGCCCATTCGCC
GCCAAGCTCTTCAGCAATATCACGGGTAGCCAACGCTATGTCCTGATAGCGGTCCGCCACACCCAGCCGG
CCACAGTCGATGAATCCAGAAAAGCGGCCATTTTCCACCATGATATTCGGCAAGCAGGCATCGCCATGAG
TCACGACGAGATCCTCGCCGTCGGGCATGCTCGCCTTGAGCCTGGCGAACAGTTCGGCTGGCGCGAGCCC
CTGATGCTCTTCGTCCAGATCATCCTGATCGACAAGACCGGCTTCCATCCGAGTACGTGCTCGCTCGATG
CGATGTTTCGCTTGGTGGTCGAATGGGCAGGTAGCCGGATCAAGCGTATGCAGCCGCCGCATTGCATCAG
CCATGATGGATACTTTCTCGGCAGGAGCAAGGTGAGATGACAGGAGATCCTGCCCCGGCACTTCGCCCAA
TAGCAGCCAGTCCCTTCCCGCTTCAGTGACAACGTCGAGCACAGCTGCGCAAGGAACGCCCGTCGTGGCC
AGCCACGATAGCCGCGCTGCCTCGTCTTGCAGTTCATTCAGGGCACCGGACAGGTCGGTCTTGACAAAAA
GAACCGGGCGCCCCTGCGCTGACAGCCGGAACACGGCGGCATCAGAGCAGCCGATTGTCTGTTGTGCCCA
GTCATAGCCGAATAGCCTCTCCACCCAAGCGGCCGGAGAACCTGCGTGCAATCCATCTTGTTCAATCATA
CTCTTCCTTTTTCAATATTATTGAAGCATTTATCAGGGTTATTGTCTCATGAGCGGATACATATTTGAAT
GTATTTAGAAAAATAAACAAATAGGGGTTCCGCGCACATTTCCCCGAAAAGTGCCACCTGAACGAAGCAT
CTGTGCTTCATTTTGTAGAACAAAAATGCAACGCGAGAGCGCTAATTTTTCAAACAAAGAATCTGAGCTG
CATTTTTACAGAACAGAAATGCAACGCGAAAGCGCTATTTTACCAACGAAGAATCTGTGCTTCATTTTTG
TAAAACAAAAATGCAACGCGAGAGCGCTAATTTTTCAAACAAAGAATCTGAGCTGCATTTTTACAGAACA
GAAATGCAACGCGAGAGCGCTATTTTACCAACAAAGAATCTATACTTCTTTTTTGTTCTACAAAAATGCA
TCCCGAGAGCGCTATTTTTCTAACAAAGCATCTTAGATTACTTTTTTTCTCCTTTGTGCGCTCTATAATG
CAGTCTCTTGATAACTTTTTGCACTGTAGGTCCGTTAAGGTTAGAAGAAGGCTACTTTGGTGTCTATTTT
CTCTTCCATAAAAAAAGCCTGACTCCACTTCCCGCGTTTACTGATTACTAGCGAAGCTGCGGGTGCATTT
TTTCAAGATAAAGGCATCCCCGATTATATTCTATACCGATGTGGATTGCGCATACTTTGTGAACAGAAAG
TGATAGCGTTGATGATTCTTCATTGGTCAGAAAATTATGAACGGTTTCTTCTATTTTGTCTCTATATACT
ACGTATAGGAAATGTTTACATTTTCGTATTGTTTTCGATTCACTCTATGAATAGTTCTTACTACAATTTT
TTTGTCTAAAGAGTAATACTAGAGATAAACATAAAAAATGTAGAGGTCGAGTTTAGATGCAAGTTCAAGG
AGCGAAAGGTGGATGGGTAGGTTATATAGGGATATAGCACAGAGATATATAGCAAAGAGATACTTTTGAG
CAATGTTTGTGGAAGCGGTATTCGCAATATTTTAGTAGCTCGTTACAGTCCGGTGCGTTTTTGGTTTTTT
GAAAGTGCGTCTTCAGAGCGCTTTTGGTTTTCAAAAGCGCTCTGAAGTTCCTATACTTTCTAGAGAATAG
GAACTTCGGAATAGGAACTTCAAAGCGTTTCCGAAAACGAGCGCTTCCGAAAATGCAACGCGAGCTGCGC
ACATACAGCTCACTGTTCACGTCGCACCTATATCTGCGTGTTGCCTGTATATATATATACATGAGAAGAA
CGGCATAGTGCGTGTTTATGCTTAAATGCGTACTTATATGCGTCTATTTATGTAGGATGAAAGGTAGTCT
AGTACCTCCTGTGATATTATCCCATTCCATGCGGGGTATCGTATGCTTCCTTCAGCACTACCCTTTAGCT
GTTCTATATGCTGCCACTCCTCAATTGGATTAGTCTCATCCTTCAATGCTATCATTTCCTTTGATATTGG
ATCATACTAAGAAACCATTATTATCATGACATTAACCTATAAAAATAGGCGTATCACGAGGCCCTTTCGT
CTCGCGCGTTTCGGTGATGACGGTGAAAACCTCTGACACATGCAGCTCCCGGAGACGGTCACAGCTTGTC
TGTAAGCGGATGCCGGGAGCAGACAAGCCCGTCAGGGCGCGTCAGCGGGTGTTGGCGGGTGTCGGGGCTG
GCTTAACTATGCGGCATCAGAGCAGATTGTACTGAGAGTGCACCATAGATCAACGACATTACTATATATA
TAATATAGGAAGCATTTAATAGAACAGCATCGTAATATATGTGTACTTTGCAGTTATGACGCCAGATGGC
AGTAGTGGAAGATATTCTTTATTGAAAAATAGCTTGTCACCTTACGTACAATCTTGATCCGGAGCTTTTC
TTTTTTTGCCGATTAAGAATTAATTCGGTCGAAAAAAGAAAAGGAGAGGGCCAAGAGGGAGGGCATTGGT
GACTATTGAGCACGTGAGTATACGTGATTAAGCACACAAAGGCAGCTTGGAGTATGTCTGTTATTAATTT
CACAGGTAGTTCTGGTCCATTGGTGAAAGTTTGCGGCTTGCAGAGCACAGAGGCCGCAGAATGTGCTCTA
GATTCCGATGCTGACTTGCTGGGTATTATATGTGTGCCCAATAGAAAGAGAACAATTGACCCGGTTATTG
CAAGGAAAATTTCAAGTCTTGTAAAAGCATATAAAAATAGTTCAGGCACTCCGAAATACTTGGTTGGCGT
GTTTCGTAATCAACCTAAGGAGGATGTTTTGGCTCTGGTCAATGATTACGGCATTGATATCGTCCAACTG
CATGGAGATGAGTCGTGGCAAGAATACCAAGAGTTCCTCGGTTTGCCAGTTATTAAAAGACTCGTATTTC
CAAAAGACTGCAACATACTACTCAGTGCAGCTTCACAGAAACCTCATTCGTTTATTCCCTTGTTTGATTC
AGAAGCAGGTGGGACAGGTGAACTTTTGGATTGGAACTCGATTTCTGACTGGGTTGGAAGGCAAGAGAGC
CCCGAAAGCTTACATTTTATGTTAGCTGGTGGACTGACGCCAGAAAATGTTGGTGATGCGCTTAGATTAA
ATGGCGTTATTGGTGTTGATGTAAGCGGAGGTGTGGAGACAAATGGTGTAAAAGACTCTAACAAAATAGC
AAATTTCGTCAAAAATGCTAAGAAATAGGTTATTACTGAGTAGTATTTATTTAAGTATTGTTTGTGCACT
TGCCGATCTATGCGGTGTGAAATACCGCACAGATGCGTAAGGAGAAAATACCGCATCAGGAAATTGTAAG
CGTTAATATTTTGTTAAAATTCGCGTTAAATTTTTGTTAAATCAGCTCATTTTTTAACCAATAGGCCGAA
ATCGGCAAAATCCCTTATAAATCAAAAGAATAGACCGAGATAGGGT
[37 nt withheld, positions 7187-7223]
AAAGAACGTGGACTCCAACGTCAAAGG
[49 nt withheld, positions 7251-7299]
T
[91 nt withheld, positions 7301-7391]
G
[124 nt withheld, positions 7393-7516]
CCATTCGCCATTCAGGCTGCGCAACTGTTGGGAAGGGCGAT
Features (pLannotate 1.2.2; 24 found; start..end, strand, type, name):
     30..734     +  promoter       ADH1 promoter: S. cerevisiae ADH1; promoter for alcohol dehydrogenase 1
    762..1202    +  CDS            GAL4 DNA binding domain: DNA binding domain of the GAL4 transcriptional activator; Saccharomyces cerevisiae GAL4 (truncated)
   1213..1231    +  promoter       T7 promoter: promoter for bacteriophage T7 RNA polymerase
   1308..1511    +  CDS            HIPP26 (fragment): HIP26_ARATH - Also known as FP6 From Arabidopsis thaliana (Mouse-ear cress).
   1592..1639    +  terminator     T7 terminator: transcription terminator for bacteriophage T7 RNA polymerase
   1666..1853    +  terminator     ADH1 terminator: S. cerevisiae ADH1; transcription terminator for the S. cerevisiae alcohol dehydrogenase 1 (ADH1) gene
   1901..1917    -  protein_bind   lac operator: The lac repressor binds to the lac operator to inhibit transcription in E. coli. This inhibition can be relieved by adding lactose or isopropyl-β-D-thiogalactopyranoside (IPTG). lac repressor encoded by lacI
   1925..1955    -  promoter       lac promoter: promoter for the E. coli lac operon
   1970..1991    -  protein_bind   CAP binding site: CAP binding activates transcription in the presence of cAMP. E. coli catabolite activator protein
   2004..2096    -  CDS            lacI (fragment): lac repressor; lacI; The lac repressor binds to the lac operator to inhibit transcription in E. coli. This inhibition can be relieved by adding lactose or isopropyl-β-D-thiogalactopyranoside (IPTG).
   2279..2867    -  rep_origin     ori: high-copy-number ColE1/pMB1/pBR322/pUC origin of replication
   3089..3105    +  polyA_signal   bGH poly(A) signal (fragment): bovine growth hormone polyadenylation signal
   3196..3243    -  polyA_signal   HSV TK poly(A) signal: herpes simplex virus thymidine kinase polyadenylation signal (Cole and Stacy, 1985)
   3302..3454    -  CDS            ble (fragment): BLE_KLEPN - Experimental evidence at protein level: Swiss-Prot protein existence level 1. Binding protein with a strong affinity to the bleomycin family of antibiotics. Binds to CL990; an antimitotic-antibiotic compound. From Klebsiella pneumoniae.
   3475..4269    -  CDS            NeoR/KanR: aminoglycoside phosphotransferase from Tn5; aph(3')-II (or nptII); confers resistance to neomycin, kanamycin, and G418 (Geneticin®)
   4270..4374    -  promoter       AmpR promoter: bla
   4401..5743    -  rep_origin     2μ ori: yeast 2μ plasmid origin of replication
   5811..5846    +  CDS            rop (fragment): Rop protein, which maintains plasmids at low copy number; rop
   5948..5997    +  misc_feature   bom (fragment): basis of mobility region from pBR322
   6136..6283    +  promoter       TRP1 promoter: S. cerevisiae TRP1
   6284..6958    +  CDS            TRP1: phosphoribosylanthranilate isomerase, required for tryptophan biosynthesis; S. cerevisiae TRP1; yeast auxotrophic marker
   7009..7060    +  misc_feature   bom (fragment): basis of mobility region from pBR322
   7088..7516    -  rep_origin     f1 ori (sequence partly withheld): f1 bacteriophage origin of replication; arrow indicates direction of (+) strand synthesis
   7520..29      -  CDS            lacZα (fragment) (across the origin): LacZα fragment of β-galactosidase; lacZ fragment
