[The description below was written by a language model from this plasmid's Addgene catalogue record and pLannotate feature annotations shown in this document.]
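Description:
pTL317 is a yeast two-hybrid bait plasmid built on the pGBKT7 backbone, carrying a rice (Oryza sativa) insert recorded as OsaHIP29. It is an E. coli–yeast shuttle vector. A high-copy ColE1/pUC-type origin and a Tn5-derived NeoR/KanR gene driven by the AmpR (bla) promoter allow propagation under kanamycin selection in bacteria. The 2μ origin supports episomal maintenance in Saccharomyces cerevisiae, and the TRP1 marker with its own promoter permits selection by tryptophan prototrophy in trp1 strains. An f1 origin is also present, along with several small annotated fragments (lacI, lacZα, rop, bom, ble, poly(A) signals) that appear to be backbone remnants with no evident functional role.

The expression cassette runs from the yeast ADH1 promoter through the GAL4 DNA-binding domain and then the insert, ending at T7 and ADH1 terminators. The automated annotation labels a roughly 200 bp stretch of the insert region as a fragment resembling Arabidopsis HIPP26. This fits a heavy-metal-associated isoprenylated plant protein family member, although the record does not say whether the full-length protein or only a domain was cloned. A T7 promoter between the GAL4 domain and the insert would allow in vitro transcription of the insert alone. In yeast, the GAL4 DNA-binding domain fusion serves as bait: interaction with a prey fused to an activation domain reconstitutes a transcriptional activator and switches on reporter genes. The associated publication concerns host-target binding by a conserved effector of the blast fungus, suggesting the plasmid was used to test effector binding to this rice protein. The record does not state the prey partner or the cloning method.
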