Addgene plasmid #168378: pTL317
Purpose: pGBKT7 yeast two-hybrid plasmid
Depositing lab: Sophien Kamoun. Depositing organization: Sainsbury Laboratory, Norwich. Publication: A single amino acid polymorphism in a conserved effector of the multihost blast fungus pathogen expands host-target binding spectrum. Bentham AR, Petit-Houdenot Y, Win J, Chuma I, Terauchi R, Banfield MJ, Kamoun S, Langner T. PLoS Pathog. 2021 Nov 10;17(11):e1009957. doi: 10.1371/journal.ppat.1009957. eCollection 2021 Nov. PubMed 34758051.
Backbone
  Vector backbone: pGBKT7
  Vector type: Yeast Expression
Growth in bacteria
  Bacterial resistance: Kanamycin, 50 μg/mL
  Growth temperature: 37°C
  Growth strain: DH5alpha
  Copy number: High Copy
Gene/Insert
  Gene/Insert name: OsaHIP29
  Species: Oryza sativa
  Cloning method: Unknown
Terms and licenses: Academic/Nonprofit Terms; Industry Terms: Not Available to Industry
How to cite: pTL317 was a gift from Sophien Kamoun (Addgene plasmid # 168378 ; http://n2t.net/addgene:168378 ; RRID:Addgene_168378)
