>Addgene plasmid #168378 | pTL317 | depositor partial sequence | sequence record 326478 | insert
GAATTCCCGGAAGAAGTGGTGATGCGCGTGTATATGCATTGCGAAGGCTGCGCCCGCAAAGTGCGCAAAA
TCCTGAAAGGCTTCGATGGCGTGGAAGATGTGATCGCCGATAGCAAAGCCCACAAGGTGCTGGTGAAAGG
CAAAAAAGCCGCCGCCGATCCGATGAAAGTGGTGGAACGCGTGCAGAAGAAAACTGGTCGCAAGGTGGAA
CTGCTGAGCCCTATGCCTCCGCCGCCGGAGGAGAAAAAAGAAGAAGAAAAGAAAGGATCC
